>Addgene plasmid #188123 | pMXS-IRES-BLAST flag-CAD W1364A | addgene full sequence | sequence record 372271 | Addgene NGS Result
CCCGAAAAGTGCCACCTGCATAATGAAAGACCCCACCTGTAGGTTTGGCAAGCTAGCTTAAGTAACGCCA
TTTTGCAAGGCATGGAAAAATACATAACTGAGAATAGAAAAGTTCAGATCAAGGTCAGGAACAGATGGAA
CAGCTGAATATGGGCCAAACAGGATATCTGTGGTAAGCAGTTCCTGCCCCGGCTCAGGGCCAAGAACAGA
TGGAACAGCTGAATATGGGCCAAACAGGATATCTGTGGTAAGCAGTTCCTGCCCCGGCTCAGGGCCAAGA
ACAGATGGTCCCCAGATGCGGTCCAGCCCTCAGCAGTTTCTAGAGAACCATCAGATGTTTCCAGGGTGCC
CCAAGGACCTGAAATGACCCTGTGCCTTATTTGAACTAACCAATCAGTTCGCTTCTCGCTTCTGTTCGCG
CGCTTCTGCTCCCCGAGCTCAATAAAAGAGCCCACAACCCCTCACTCGGCGCGCCAGTCCTCCGATTGAC
TGAGTCGCCCGGGTACCCGTGTATCCAATAAACCCTCTTGCAGTTGCATCCGACTTGTGGTCTCGCTGTT
CCTTGGGAGGGTCTCCTCTGAGTGATTGACTACCCGTCAGCGGGGGTCTTTCATTTGGGGGCTCGTCCGG
GATCGGGAGACCCCTGCCCAGGGACCACCGACCCACCACCGGGAGGTAAGCTGGCCAGCAACTTATCTGT
GTCTGTCCGATTGTCTAGTGTCTATGACTGATTTTATGCGCCTGCGTCGGTACTAGTTAGCTAACTAGCT
CTGTATCTGGCGGACCCGTGGTGGAACTGACGAGTTCGGAACACCCGGCCGCAACCCTGGGAGACGTCCC
AGGGACTTCGGGGGCCGTTTTTGTGGCCCGACCTGAGTCCAAAAATCCCGATCGTTTTGGACTCTTTGGT
GCACCCCCCTAATAGGAGGGATATGTGGTTCTGGTAGGAGACGAGAACCTAAAACAGTTCCCGCCTCCGT
CTGAATTTTTGCTTTCGGTTTGGGACCGAAGCCGCGCCGCGCGTCTTGTCTGCTGCAGCATCGTTCTGTG
TTGTCTCTGTCTGACTGTGTTTCTGTATTTGTCTGAAAATTAGGGCCAGACTGTTACCACTCCCTTAAGT
TTGACCTTAGGTCACTGGAAAGATGTCGAGCGGATCGCTCACAACCAGTCGGTAGATGTCAAGAAGAGAC
GTTGGGTTACCTTCTGCTCTGCAGAATGGCCAACCTTTAACGTCGGATGGCCGCGAGACGGCACCTTTAA
CCGAGACCTCATCACCCAGGTTAAGATCAAGGTCTTTTCACCTGGCCCGCATGGACACCCAGACCAGGTC
CCCTACATCGTGACCTGGGAAGCCTTGGCTTTTGACCCCCCTCCCTGGGTCAAGCCCTTTGTACACCCTA
AGCCTCCGCCTCCTCTTCCTCCATCCGCCCCGTCTCTCCCCCTTGAACCTCCTCGTTCGACCCCGCCTCG
ATCCTCCCTTTATCCAGCCCTCACTCCTTCTCTAGGCGCCCCCATATGGCCATATGAGATCTTATATGGG
GCACCCCCGCCCCTTGTAAACTTCCCTGACCCTGACATGACAAGAGTTACTAACAGCCCCTCTCTCCAAG
CTCACTTACAGGCTCTCTACTTAGTCCAGCACGAAGTCTGGAGACCTCTGGCGGCAGCCTACCAAGAACA
ACTGGACCGACCGGTGGTACCTCACCCTTACCGAGTCGGCGACACAGTGTGGGTCCGCCGACACCAGACT
AAGAACCTAGAACCTCGCTGGAAAGGACCTTACACAGTCCTGCTGACCACCCCCACCGCCCTCAAAGTAG
ACGGCATCGCAGCTTGGATACACGCCGCCCACGTGAAGGCTGCCGACCCCGGGGGTGGACCATCCTCTAG
ACTGCCGGATCTAGCTAGTTAATTAAGGATCCATGGCGGCCCTAGTGTTGGAGGACGGGTCGGTCCTGCG
GGGCCAGCCCTTTGGGGCCGCCGTGTCGACTGCCGGGGAAGTGGTGTTTCAAACCGGCATGGTCGGCTAC
CCCGAGGCCCTCACTGATCCCTCCTACAAGGCACAGATCTTAGTGCTCACCTATCCTCTGATCGGCAACT
ATGGCATCCCCCCAGATGAAATGGATGAGTTCGGTCTCTGCAAGTGGTTTGAATCCTCGGGCATCCACGT
AGCAGCACTGGTAGTGGGAGAGTGCTGTCCTACTCCCAGCCACTGGAGTGCCACCCGCACCCTGCATGAG
TGGCTGCAGCAGCATGGCATCCCTGGCTTGCAAGGAGTAGACACTCGGGAGCTGACCAAGAAGTTGCGGG
AACAGGGGTCTCTGCTGGGGAAGCTGGTCCAGAATGGAACAGAACCTTCAAGTCTGCCATTCTTGGACCC
CAATGCCCGCCCCCTGGTACCAGAGGTCTCCATTAAGACTCCACGGGTATTCAATACAGGGGGTGCCCCT
CGGATCCTTGCTTTGGACTGTGGCCTCAAGTATAATCAGATCCGATGCCTCTGCCAGCGTGGGGCTGAGG
TCACTGTGGTACCCTGGGACCATGCACTAGACAGCCAAGAGTATGAGGGTCTCTTCTTAAGTAATGGGCC
TGGTGACCCTGCCTCCTATCCCAGTGTCGTATCCACACTGAGCCGTGTTTTATCTGAGCCTAATCCCCGA
CCTGTCTTTGGGATCTGCCTGGGACACCAGCTATTGGCCTTAGCCATTGGGGCCAAGACTTACAAGATGA
GATATGGGAACCGAGGCCATAACCAGCCCTGCTTGTTGGTGGGCTCTGGGCGCTGCTTTCTGACATCCCA
GAACCATGGGTTTGCTGTGGAGACAGACTCACTGCCAGCAGACTGGGCTCCTCTCTTCACCAACGCCAAT
GATGGTTCCAATGAAGGCATTGTGCACAACAGCTTGCCTTTCTTCAGTGTCCAGTTTCACCCAGAGCACC
AAGCTGGCCCTTCAGATATGGAACTGCTTTTCGATATCTTTCTGGAAACTGTGAAAGAGGCCACAGCTGG
GAACCCTGGGGGCCAGACAGTTAGAGAGCGGCTGACTGAGCGCCTCTGTCCCCCTGGGATTCCCACTCCC
GGCTCTGGACTTCCACCACCACGAAAGGTTCTGATCCTGGGCTCAGGGGGCCTCTCCATTGGCCAAGCTG
GAGAATTTGACTACTCGGGCTCTCAGGCAATTAAGGCCCTGAAGGAGGAAAACATCCAGACGTTGCTGAT
CAACCCCAATATTGCCACAGTGCAGACCTCCCAGGGGCTGGCCGACAAGGTCTATTTTCTTCCCATAACA
CCTCATTATGTAACCCAGGTGATACGTAATGAACGCCCCGATGGTGTGTTACTGACTTTTGGGGGCCAGA
CTGCTCTGAACTGTGGTGTGGAGCTGACCAAGGCCGGGGTGCTGGCTCGGTATGGGGTCCGGGTCCTGGG
CACACCAGTGGAGACCATTGAGCTGACCGAGGATCGACGGGCCTTTGCTGCCAGAATGGCAGAGATCGGA
GAGCATGTGGCCCCGAGCGAGGCAGCAAATTCTCTTGAACAGGCCCAGGCAGCCGCTGAACGGCTGGGGT
ACCCTGTGCTAGTGCGTGCAGCCTTTGCCCTGGGTGGCCTGGGCTCTGGCTTTGCCTCTAACAGGGAGGA
GCTCTCTGCTCTCGTGGCCCCAGCTTTTGCCCATACCAGCCAAGTGCTAGTAGACAAGTCTCTGAAGGGA
TGGAAGGAGATTGAGTACGAGGTGGTGAGAGACGCCTATGGCAACTGTGTCACGGTGTGTAACATGGAGA
ACTTGGACCCACTGGGCATCCACACTGGTGAGTCCATAGTGGTGGCCCCTAGCCAGACACTGAATGACAG
GGAGTATCAGCTCCTGAGGCAGACAGCTATCAAGGTGACCCAGCACCTGGGAATTGTTGGGGAGTGCAAT
GTGCAGTATGCCTTGAACCCTGAGTCTGAGCAGTATTACATCATTGAAGTGAATGCCAGGCTCTCTCGCA
GCTCTGCCCTGGCCAGTAAGGCCACAGGTTATCCACTGGCTTATGTGGCAGCCAAGCTAGCATTGGGCAT
CCCTTTGCCTGAGCTCAGGAACTCTGTGACAGGGGGTACAGCAGCCTTTGAACCCAGCGTGGATTATTGT
GTGGTGAAGATTCCTCGATGGGACCTTAGCAAGTTCCTGCGAGTCAGCACAAAGATTGGGAGCTGCATGA
AGAGCGTTGGTGAAGTCATGGGCATTGGGCGTTCATTTGAGGAGGCCTTCCAGAAGGCCCTGCGCATGGT
GGATGAGAACTGTGTGGGCTTTGATCACACAGTGAAACCAGTCAGCGATATGGAGTTGGAGACTCCAACA
GATAAGCGGATTTTTGTGGTGGCAGCTGCTTTGTGGGCTGGTTATTCAGTGGACCGCCTGTATGAGCTCA
CACGCATCGACCGCTGGTTCCTGCACCGAATGAAGCGTATCATCGCACATGCCCAGCTGCTAGAACAACA
CCGTGGACAGCCTTTGCCGCCAGACCTGCTGCAACAGGCCAAGTGTCTTGGCTTCTCAGACAAACAGATT
GCCCTTGCAGTTCTGAGCACAGAGCTGGCTGTTCGCAAGCTGCGTCAGGAACTGGGGATCTGTCCAGCAG
TGAAACAGATTGACACAGTTGCAGCTGAGTGGCCAGCCCAGACAAATTACCTATACCTAACGTATTGGGG
CACCACCCATGACCTCACCTTTCGAACACCTCATGTCCTAGTCCTTGGCTCTGGCGTCTACCGTATTGGC
TCTAGCGTTGAATTTGACTGGTGTGCTGTAGGCTGCATCCAGCAGCTCCGAAAGATGGGATATAAGACCA
TCATGGTGAACTATAACCCAGAGACAGTCAGCACCGACTATGACATGTGTGATCGACTCTACTTTGATGA
GATCTCTTTTGAGGTGGTGATGGACATCTATGAGCTCGAGAACCCTGAAGGTGTGATCCTATCCATGGGT
GGACAGCTGCCCAACAACATGGCCATGGCGTTGCATCGGCAGCAGTGCCGGGTGCTGGGCACCTCCCCTG
AAGCCATTGACTCGGCTGAGAACCGTTTCAAGTTTTCCCGGCTCCTTGACACCATTGGTATCAGCCAGCC
TCAGTGGAGGGAGCTCAGTGACCTCGAGTCTGCTCGCCAATTCTGCCAGACCGTGGGGTACCCCTGTGTG
GTGCGCCCCTCCTATGTGCTGAGCGGTGCTGCTATGAATGTGGCCTACACGGATGGAGACCTGGAGCGCT
TCCTGAGCAGCGCAGCAGCCGTCTCCAAAGAGCATCCCGTGGTCATCTCCAAGTTCATCCAGGAGGCTAA
GGAGATTGACGTGGATGCCGTGGCCTCTGATGGTGTGGTGGCAGCCATCGCCATCTCTGAGCATGTGGAG
AATGCAGGTGTGCATTCAGGTGATGCGACGCTGGTGACCCCCCCACAAGATATCACTGCCAAAACCCTGG
AGCGGATCAAAGCCATTGTGCATGCTGTGGGCCAGGAGCTACAGGTCACAGGACCCTTCAATCTGCAGCT
CATTGCCAAGGATGACCAGCTGAAAGTTATTGAATGCAACGTACGTGTCTCTCGCTCCTTCCCCTTCGTT
TCCAAGACACTGGGTGTGGACCTAGTAGCCTTGGCCACGCGGGTCATCATGGGGGAAGAAGTGGAACCTG
TGGGGCTAATGACTGGTTCTGGAGTTGTGGGAGTAAAGGTGCCTCAGTTCTCCTTCTCCCGCTTGGCGGG
TGCTGACGTGGTGTTGGGTGTGGAAATGACCAGTACTGGGGAGGTGGCCGGCTTTGGGGAGAGCCGCTGT
GAGGCATACCTCAAGGCCATGCTAAGCACTGGCTTTAAGATCCCCAAGAAGAATATCCTGCTGACCATTG
GCAGCTATAAGAACAAAAGCGAGCTGCTCCCAACTGTGCGGCTACTGGAGAGCCTGGGCTACAGCCTCTA
TGCCAGTCTCGGCACAGCTGACTTCTACACTGAGCATGGCGTCAAGGTAACAGCTGTGGACGCGCACTTT
GAGGAGGCTGTGGATGGTGAGTGCCCACCACAGCGGAGCATCCTGGAGCAGCTAGCTGAGAAAAACTTTG
AGCTGGTGATTAACCTGTCAATGCGTGGAGCTGGGGGCCGGCGTCTCTCTTCCTTTGTCACCAAGGGCTA
CCGCACCCGACGCTTGGCCGCTGACTTCTCCGTGCCCCTAATCATCGATATCAAGTGCACCAAACTCTTT
GTGGAGGCCCTAGGCCAGATCGGGCCAGCCCCTCCTTTGAAGGTGCATGTTGACTGTATGACCTCCCAAA
AGCTTGTGCGACTGCCGGGATTGATTGATGTCCATGTGCACCTGCGGGAACCAGGTGGGACACATAAGGA
GGACTTTGCTTCAGGCACAGCCGCTGCCCTGGCTGGGGGTATCACCATGGTGTGTGCCATGCCTAATACC
CGGCCCCCCATCATTGACGCCCCTGCTCTGGCCCTGGCCCAGAAGCTGGCAGAGGCTGGCGCCCGGTGCG
ACTTTGCGCTATTCCTTGGGGCCTCGTCTGAAAATGCAGGAACCTTGGGCACCGTGGCCGGGTCTGCAGC
CGGGCTGAAGCTTTACCTCAATGAGACCTTCTCTGAGCTGCGGCTGGACAGCGTGGTCCAGTGGATGGAG
CATTTCGAGACATGGCCCTCCCACCTCCCCATTGTGGCTCACGCGGAGCAGCAAACCGTGGCTGCTGTCC
TCATGGTGGCTCAGCTCACTCAGCGCTCAGTGCACATATGTCACGTGGCACGGAAGGAGGAGATCCTGCT
AATTAAAGCTGCAAAGGCACGGGGCTTGCCAGTGACCTGCGAGGTGGCTCCCCACCACCTGTTCCTAAGC
CATGATGACCTGGAGCGCCTGGGGCCTGGGAAGGGGGAGGTCCGGCCTGAGCTTGGCTCCCGCCAGGATG
TGGAAGCCCTGTGGGAGAACATGGCTGTCATCGACTGCTTTGCCTCAGACCATGCTCCCCATACCTTGGA
GGAGAAGTGTGGGTCCAGGCCCCCACCTGGGTTCCCAGGGTTAGAGACCATGCTGCCACTACTCCTGACG
GCTGTAAGCGAGGGCCGGCTCAGCCTGGACGACCTGCTGCAGCGATTGCACCACAATCCTCGGCGCATCT
TTCACCTGCCTCCGCAGGAGGACACCTATGTGGAGGTGGATCTGGAGCATGAGTGGACAATTCCCAGCCA
CATGCCCTTCTCCAAGGCCCACTGGACACCTTTTGAAGGGCAGAAAGTGAAGGGCACCGTCCGCCGTGTG
GTCCTGCGAGGGGAGGTTGCCTATATCGATGGGCAGGTTCTGGTACCCCCGGGCTATGGACAGGATGTAC
GGAAGTGGCCACAGGGGGCTGTTCCTCAGCTCCCACCCTCAGCCCCTGCCACTAGTGAGATGACCACGAC
ACCTGAAAGACCCCGCCGTGGCATCCCAGGGCTTCCTGATGGCCGCTTCCATCTGCCGCCCCGAATCCAT
CGAGCCTCCGACCCAGGTTTGCCAGCTGAGGAGCCAAAGGAGAAGTCCTCTCGGAAGGTAGCCGAGCCAG
AGCTGATGGGAACCCCTGATGGCACCTGCTACCCTCCACCACCAGTACCGAGACAGGCATCTCCCCAGAA
CCTGGGGACCCCTGGCTTGCTGCACCCCCAGACCTCACCCCTGCTGCACTCATTAGTGGGCCAACATATC
CTGTCCGTCCAGCAGTTCACCAAGGATCAGATGTCTCACCTGTTCAATGTGGCACACACACTGCGTATGA
TGGTGCAGAAGGAGCGGAGCCTCGACATCCTGAAGGGGAAGGTCATGGCCTCCATGTTCTATGAAGTGAG
CACACGGACCAGCAGCTCCTTTGCAGCAGCCATGGCCCGGCTGGGAGGTGCTGTGCTCAGCTTCTCGGAA
GCCACATCGTCCGTCCAGAAGGGCGAATCCCTGGCTGACTCCGTGCAGACCATGAGCTGCTATGCCGACG
TCGTCGTGCTCCGGCACCCCCAGCCTGGAGCAGTGGAGCTGGCCGCCAAGCACTGCCGGAGGCCAGTGAT
CAATGCTGGGGATGGGGTCGGAGAGCACCCCACCCAGGCCCTGCTGGACATCTTCACCATCCGTGAGGAG
CTGGGAACTGTCAATGGCATGACGATCACGATGGTGGGTGACCTGAAGCACGGACGCACAGTACATTCCC
TGGCCTGCCTGCTCACCCAGTATCGTGTCAGCCTGCGCTACGTGGCACCTCCCAGCCTGCGCATGCCACC
CACTGTGCGGGCCTTCGTGGCCTCCCGCGGCACCAAGCAGGAGGAATTCGAGAGCATTGAGGAGGCGCTG
CCTGACACTGATGTGCTCTACATGACTCGAATCCAGAAGGAACGATTTGGCTCTACCCAGGAGTACGAAG
CTTGCTTTGGTCAGTTCATCCTCACTCCCCACATCATGACCCGGGCCAAGAAGAAGATGGTGGTGATGCA
CCCGATGCCCCGTGTCAACGAGATAAGCGTGGAAGTGGACTCGGATCCCCGCGCAGCCTACTTCCGCCAG
GCTGAGAACGGCATGTACATCCGCATGGCTCTGTTAGCCACCGTGCTGGGCCGTTTCGACTACAAAGACG
ATGACGACAAGTAGGAATTCCTGCAGGCCTCGAGGGCCGGCGCGCCGCGGCCGCTACGTAAATTCCGCCC
CCCCCCCCCCTCTCCCTCCCCCCCCCCTAACGTTACTGGCCGAAGCCGCTTGGAATAAGGCCGGTGTGCG
TTTGTCTATATGTTATTTTCCACCATATTGCCGTCTTTTGGCAATGTGAGGGCCCGGAAACCTGGCCCTG
TCTTCTTGACGAGCATTCCTAGGGGTCTTTCCCCTCTCGCCAAAGGAATGCAAGGTCTGTTGAATGTCGT
GAAGGAAGCAGTTCCTCTGGAAGCTTCTTGAAGACAAACAACGTCTGTAGCGACCCTTTGCAGGCAGCGG
AACCCCCCACCTGGCGACAGGTGCCTCTGCGGCCAAAAGCCACGTGTATAAGATACACCTGCAAAGGCGG
CACAACCCCAGTGCCACGTTGTGAGTTGGATAGTTGTGGAAAGAGTCAAATGGCTCTCCTCAAGCGTATT
CAACAAGGGGCTGAAGGATGCCCAGAAGGTACCCCATTGTATGGGATCTGATCTGGGGCCTCGGTGCACA
TGCTTTACATGTGTTTAGTCGAGGTTAAAAAAACGTCTAGGCCCCCCGAACCACGGGGACGTGGTTTTCC
TTTGAAAAACACGATGATAATATGGCCACAACCATGGTTCCTTTGTCTCAAGAAGAATCCACCCTCATTG
AAAGAGCAACGGCTACAATCAACAGCATCCCCATCTCTGAAGACTACAGCGTCGCCAGCGCAGCTCTCTC
TAGCGACGGCCGCATCTTCACTGGTGTCAATGTATATCATTTTACTGGGGGACCTTGTGCAGAACTCGTG
GTGCTGGGCACTGCTGCTGCTGCGGCAGCTGGCAACCTGACTTGTATCGTCGCGATCGGAAATGAGAACA
GGGGCATCTTGAGCCCCTGCGGACGGTGCCGACAGGTGCTTCTCGATCTGCATCCTGGGATCAAAGCCAT
AGTGAAGGACAGTGATGGACAGCCGACGGCAGTTGGGATTCGTGAATTGCTGCCCTCTGGTTATGTGTGG
GAGGGCTAAGTCGACGATAAAATAAAAGATTTTATTTAGTCTCCAGAAAAAGGGGGGAATGAAAGACCCC
ACCTGTAGGTTTGGCAAGCTAGCTTAAGTAACGCCATTTTGCAAGGCATGGAAAAATACATAACTGAGAA
TAGAGAAGTTCAGATCAAGGTCAGGAACAGATGGAACAGCTGAATATGGGCCAAACAGGATATCTGTGGT
AAGCAGTTCCTGCCCCGGCTCAGGGCCAAGAACAGATGGAACAGCTGAATATGGGCCAAACAGGATATCT
GTGGTAAGCAGTTCCTGCCCCGGCTCAGGGCCAAGAACAGATGGTCCCCAGATGCGGTCCAGCCCTCAGC
AGTTTCTAGAGAACCATCAGATGTTTCCAGGGTGCCCCAAGGACCTGAAATGACCCTGTGCCTTATTTGA
ACTAACCAATCAGTTCGCTTCTCGCTTCTGTTCGCGCGCTTCTGCTCCCCGAGCTCAATAAAAGAGCCCA
CAACCCCTCACTCGGGGCGCCAGTCCTCCGATTGACTGAGTCGCCCGGGTACCCGTGTATCCAATAAACC
CTCTTGCAGTTGCATCCGACTTGTGGTCTCGCTGTTCCTTGGGAGGGTCTCCTCTGAGTGATTGACTACC
CGTCAGCGGGGGTCTTTCACATGCAGCATGTATCAAAATTAATTTGGTTTTTTTTCTTAAGTATTTACAT
TAAATGGCCATAGTTGCATTAATGAATCGGCCAACGCGCGGGGAGAGGCGGTTTGCGTATTGGGCGCTCT
TCCGCTTCCTCGCTCACTGACTCGCTGCGCTCGGTCGTTCGGCTGCGGCGAGCGGTATCAGCTCACTCAA
AGGCGGTAATACGGTTATCCACAGAATCAGGGGATAACGCAGGAAAGAACATGTGAGCAAAAGGCCAGCA
AAAGGCCAGGAACCGTAAAAAGGCCGCGTTGCTGGCGTTTTTCCATAGGCTCCGCCCCCCTGACGAGCAT
CACAAAAATCGACGCTCAAGTCAGAGGTGGCGAAACCCGACAGGACTATAAAGATACCAGGCGTTTCCCC
CTGGAAGCTCCCTCGTGCGCTCTCCTGTTCCGACCCTGCCGCTTACCGGATACCTGTCCGCCTTTCTCCC
TTCGGGAAGCGTGGCGCTTTCTCATAGCTCACGCTGTAGGTATCTCAGTTCGGTGTAGGTCGTTCGCTCC
AAGCTGGGCTGTGTGCACGAACCCCCCGTTCAGCCCGACCGCTGCGCCTTATCCGGTAACTATCGTCTTG
AGTCCAACCCGGTAAGACACGACTTATCGCCACTGGCAGCAGCCACTGGTAACAGGATTAGCAGAGCGAG
GTATGTAGGCGGTGCTACAGAGTTCTTGAAGTGGTGGCCTAACTACGGCTACACTAGAAGAACAGTATTT
GGTATCTGCGCTCTGCTGAAGCCAGTTACCTTCGGAAAAAGAGTTGGTAGCTCTTGATCCGGCAAACAAA
CCACCGCTGGTAGCGGTGGTTTTTTTGTTTGCAAGCAGCAGATTACGCGCAGAAAAAAAGGATCTCAAGA
AGATCCTTTGATCTTTTCTACGGGGTCTGACGCTCAGTGGAACGAAAACTCACGTTAAGGGATTTTGGTC
ATGAGATTATCAAAAAGGATCTTCACCTAGATCCTTTTGCGGCCGGCCGCAAATCAATCTAAAGTATATA
TGAGTAAACTTGGTCTGACAGTTACCAATGCTTAATCAGTGAGGCACCTATCTCAGCGATCTGTCTATTT
CGTTCATCCATAGTTGCCTGACTCCCCGTCGTGTAGATAACTACGATACGGGAGGGCTTACCATCTGGCC
CCAGTGCTGCAATGATACCGCGAGACCCACGCTCACCGGCTCCAGATTTATCAGCAATAAACCAGCCAGC
CGGAAGGGCCGAGCGCAGAAGTGGTCCTGCAACTTTATCCGCCTCCATCCAGTCTATTAATTGTTGCCGG
GAAGCTAGAGTAAGTAGTTCGCCAGTTAATAGTTTGCGCAACGTTGTTGCCATTGCTACAGGCATCGTGG
TGTCACGCTCGTCGTTTGGTATGGCTTCATTCAGCTCCGGTTCCCAACGATCAAGGCGAGTTACATGATC
CCCCATGTTGTGCAAAAAAGCGGTTAGCTCCTTCGGTCCTCCGATCGTTGTCAGAAGTAAGTTGGCCGCA
GTGTTATCACTCATGGTTATGGCAGCACTGCATAATTCTCTTACTGTCATGCCATCCGTAAGATGCTTTT
CTGTGACTGGTGAGTACTCAACCAAGTCATTCTGAGAATAGTGTATGCGGCGACCGAGTTGCTCTTGCCC
GGCGTCAATACGGGATAATACCGCGCCACATAGCAGAACTTTAAAAGTGCTCATCATTGGAAAACGTTCT
TCGGGGCGAAAACTCTCAAGGATCTTACCGCTGTTGAGATCCAGTTCGATGTAACCCACTCGTGCACCCA
ACTGATCTTCAGCATCTTTTACTTTCACCAGCGTTTCTGGGTGAGCAAAAACAGGAAGGCAAAATGCCGC
AAAAAAGGGAATAAGGGCGACACGGAAATGTTGAATACTCATACTCTTCCTTTTTCAATATTATTGAAGC
ATTTATCAGGGTTATTGTCTCATGAGCGGATACATATTTGAATGTATTTAGAAAAATAAACAAATAGGGG
TTCCGCGCACATTTC
Features (pLannotate 1.2.2; 14 found; start..end, strand, type, name):
     22..615     +  LTR            LTR: long terminal repeat from Moloney murine leukemia virus
    678..877     +  misc_feature   MMLV Ψ: packaging signal of Moloney murine leukemia virus (MMLV)
    929..1017    +  misc_feature   MESV Ψ (fragment): packaging signal of murine embryonic stem cell virus
   1094..1510    +  CDS            gag (truncated): truncated Moloney murine leukemia virus (MMLV) gag gene lacking the start codon
   1520..1894    +  misc_feature   pol region: Moloney murine leukemia virus (MMLV) pol region containing the splice acceptor site
   1923..8597    +  CDS            CAD: PYR1_HUMAN - Experimental evidence at protein level: Swiss-Prot protein existence level 1. This protein is a 'fusion' protein encoding four enzymatic activities of the pyrimidine pathway (GATase, CPSase, ATCase and DHOase). From Homo sapiens (Human).
   8798..9260    +  misc_feature   IRES: internal ribosome entry site (IRES) of the encephalomyocarditis virus (EMCV)
   9280..9669    +  CDS            BSD: blasticidin S deaminase; Aspergillus terreus BSD; confers resistance to blasticidin
   9718..9839    +  LTR            3' LTR (ΔU3) (fragment): self-inactivating 3' long terminal repeat (LTR) from Moloney murine leukemia virus
   9840..10309   +  LTR            LTR: long terminal repeat from Moloney murine leukemia virus
  10375..10427   -  CDS            lacI (fragment): lac repressor; lacI; The lac repressor binds to the lac operator to inhibit transcription in E. coli. This inhibition can be relieved by adding lactose or isopropyl-β-D-thiogalactopyranoside (IPTG).
  10610..11198   -  rep_origin     ori: high-copy-number ColE1/pMB1/pBR322/pUC origin of replication
  11362..12222   -  CDS            AmpR: β-lactamase; bla; confers resistance to ampicillin, carbenicillin, and related antibiotics
  12223..12327   -  promoter       AmpR promoter: bla
