[The description below was written by a language model from this plasmid's Addgene catalogue record and pLannotate feature annotations shown in this document.]
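Description:
pMXS-IRES-BLAST flag-CAD W1364A is a Moloney murine leukemia virus-based retroviral vector for stable expression of a mutant human CAD in mammalian cells. It is maintained in E. coli through a high-copy ColE1/pUC-type origin and an ampicillin resistance gene (β-lactamase with its own promoter). The viral portion comprises a 5′ MMLV LTR, which serves as the promoter for the transcript, followed by the MMLV packaging signal, a truncated gag lacking its start codon, and a pol-derived segment carrying a splice acceptor. These elements allow the genomic RNA to be packaged when viral proteins are supplied in trans. A 3′ LTR closes the proviral unit.

The payload is the roughly 6.7 kb coding sequence of human CAD, the multifunctional enzyme combining the glutamine amidotransferase, carbamoyl-phosphate synthetase, aspartate transcarbamylase and dihydroorotase activities of de novo pyrimidine synthesis. It carries a Trp1364-to-Ala substitution plus silent changes that remove the PAM for a specific sgRNA, making the cDNA resistant to Cas9 cutting. This suggests use in re-expression experiments in cells where endogenous CAD has been targeted. A Flag tag is fused to CAD, but the record is inconsistent about its position: the purpose line says C-terminal, while the tag field and the construct name indicate N-terminal, and the feature table does not annotate the tag. Downstream, an EMCV IRES drives translation of blasticidin S deaminase from the same transcript, so blasticidin selection enriches for transduced cells expressing CAD. The associated publication concerns allosteric regulation of CAD during the cell cycle, consistent with use of this mutant to probe that regulation.
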