Addgene plasmid #188123: pMXS-IRES-BLAST flag-CAD W1364A
Purpose: Expresses C-terminal flag-tagged human CAD W1364A in mammalian cells
Depositing lab: Richard Possemato. Depositing organization: NYU Grossman School of Medicine. Publication: Allosteric regulation of CAD modulates de novo pyrimidine synthesis during the cell cycle. Shin J, Mir H, Khurram MA, Fujihara KM, Dynlacht BD, Cardozo TJ, Possemato R. Nat Metab. 2023 Feb 6. doi: 10.1038/s42255-023-00735-9. PubMed 36747088.
Backbone
  Vector backbone: pMXS-IRES-BLAST
  Backbone size w/o insert (bp): 5623
  Vector type: Mammalian Expression, Retroviral
  Selectable markers: Blasticidin
Growth in bacteria
  Bacterial resistance: Ampicillin, 100 μg/mL
  Growth temperature: 37°C
  Growth strain: NEB Stable
  Copy number: High Copy
Gene/Insert
  Gene/Insert name: CAD (alt name: carbamoyl-phosphate synthetase 2, aspartate transcarbamylase, and dihydroorotase)
  Species: H. sapiens (human)
  Insert size (bp): 6702
  Mutation: TCC -> AGT silent mutations at nt439-441 eliminating PAM site for sgRNA target sequence 5'-ATTGGGGTCCAAGAATGGCA-3' and TG -> GC mutations at nt4090-4091 for Trp1364 -> Ala mutation of CAD
  Entrez Gene: CAD (a.k.a. CDG1Z, DEE50, EIEE50, GATD4)
  Tag / fusion protein: Flag tag (N terminal on insert)
  Cloning method: Gibson Cloning
  Sequencing primers: 5′ AGTAGACGGCATCGCAGCTTGGATA; 3′ CGGAATTTACGTAGCGGCCGC
Terms and licenses: Academic/Nonprofit Terms; Industry Terms: Not Available to Industry
How to cite: pMXS-IRES-BLAST flag-CAD W1364A was a gift from Richard Possemato (Addgene plasmid # 188123 ; http://n2t.net/addgene:188123 ; RRID:Addgene_188123)
